Addgene plasmid #164755: LjUBQ:MtN26_:T35s
Purpose: Overexpression of Peptide coding gene (Binary vector)
Depositing lab: Wolf Scheible. Depositing organization: Noble Research Institute, LLC.
Backbone
  Vector backbone: EC50505
  Backbone size w/o insert (bp): 10475
  Vector type: Plant Expression
  Selectable markers: Neomycin (select with G418) ; N/A
Growth in bacteria
  Bacterial resistance: Kanamycin, 50 μg/mL
  Growth temperature: 37°C
  Growth strain: DH5alpha
  Copy number: High Copy
Gene/Insert
  Gene/Insert name: Medtr1g080990.2 (alt names: N26; LOC25484647)
  Species: Medicago truncatula
  Insert size (bp): 1608
  Promoter: Lotus japonicus Ubiquitin
  Tag / fusion protein: Terminator 35S (C terminal on insert)
  Cloning method: Unknown
Terms and licenses: Academic/Nonprofit Terms; Industry Terms: Not Available to Industry
Depositor comments: Cloned by Peter/Shulan, additional dsRED selection
How to cite: LjUBQ:MtN26_:T35s was a gift from Wolf Scheible (Addgene plasmid # 164755 ; http://n2t.net/addgene:164755 ; RRID:Addgene_164755)
