[The description below was written by a language model from this plasmid's Addgene catalogue record and pLannotate feature annotations shown in this document.]
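Description:
LjUBQ:MtN26_:T35s is a plant binary vector built on the EC50505 backbone and intended for overexpression of a peptide-coding gene from Medicago truncatula. The backbone carries two replication systems. A high-copy ColE1/pUC-type origin supports propagation in E. coli. The pVS1 module (RepA, oriV and the StaA stability protein) allows stable maintenance in Agrobacterium. A small fragment of an incP oriV is also annotated. Bacterial selection is by kanamycin, through an aphA-3 aminoglycoside phosphotransferase driven by the bla promoter and located outside the T-DNA.

The region between the nopaline-type right and left border repeats is the segment that would be transferred into plant cells, and it appears to hold three expression units. Nearest the right border is a DsRed coding sequence followed by a NOS terminator, which matches the depositor's note about additional dsRED selection and gives a visual red-fluorescent marker for transformed tissue. The annotation does not identify its promoter. Next is the payload, Medtr1g080990.2 (N26, LOC25484647), listed as a 1608 bp insert under the Lotus japonicus ubiquitin promoter. The promoter and the gene were not picked up by the automated annotation. They presumably occupy the unannotated stretch upstream of the CaMV poly(A) signal, which corresponds to the 35S terminator. That terminator is listed in the record's tag field, but it is a terminator rather than a protein tag. Nearest the left border is a NOS promoter–nptII–NOS terminator cassette, which provides neomycin/G418-class selection in plants.

The sequenced record is 10,697 nt, which is shorter than the sum of the stated backbone and insert sizes. This may mean that cloning replaced part of the backbone, but the record does not explain the difference, and the cloning method is listed as unknown.
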