Features (pLannotate 1.2.2; 15 found; start..end, strand, type, name):
    126..1199    +  CDS            pVS1 RepA: replication protein from the Pseudomonas plasmid pVS1 (Heeb et al., 2000)
   1265..1459    +  rep_origin     pVS1 oriV: origin of replication for the Pseudomonas plasmid pVS1 (Heeb et al., 2000)
   1665..1725    +  rep_origin     oriV (fragment): incP origin of replication
   1742..1846    +  promoter       AmpR promoter: bla
   1847..2641    +  CDS            KanR: aminoglycoside phosphotransferase; aphA-3; confers resistance to kanamycin
   2812..3400    +  rep_origin     ori: high-copy-number ColE1/pMB1/pBR322/pUC origin of replication
   3523..3547    -  misc_feature   RB T-DNA repeat: right border repeat from nopaline C58 T-DNA
   5110..5784    +  CDS            DsRed: DsRed is a basic (constitutively fluorescent) red fluorescent protein published in 1999, derived from Discosoma sp..
   5800..6052    +  terminator     NOS terminator: nopaline synthase terminator and poly(A) signal
   7848..8022    +  polyA_signal   CaMV poly(A) signal: cauliflower mosaic virus polyadenylation signal
   8122..8301    +  promoter       NOS promoter: nopaline synthase promoter
   8323..9117    +  CDS            NeoR/KanR: aminoglycoside phosphotransferase from Tn5; aph(3')-II (or nptII); confers resistance to neomycin, kanamycin, and G418 (Geneticin®)
   9130..9382    +  terminator     NOS terminator: nopaline synthase terminator and poly(A) signal
   9477..9501    -  misc_feature   LB T-DNA repeat: left border repeat from nopaline C58 T-DNA
   9765..10394   +  CDS            pVS1 StaA: stability protein from the Pseudomonas plasmid pVS1 (Heeb et al., 2000)
>Addgene plasmid #164755 | LjUBQ:MtN26_:T35s | addgene full sequence | sequence record 325075 | Addgene NGS Result
CAACCAGGCACCGACGCCGTGGAATGCCCCATGTGTGGAGGAACGGGCGGTTGGCCAGGCGTAAGCGGCT
GGGTTGTCTGCCGGCCCTGCAATGGCACTGGAACCCCCAAGCCCGAGGAATCGGCGTGAGCGGTCGCAAA
CCATCCGGCCCGGTACAAATCGGCGCGGCGCTGGGTGATGACCTGGTGGAGAAGTTGAAGGCCGCGCAGG
CCGCCCAGCGGCAACGCATCGAGGCAGAAGCACGCCCCGGTGAATCGTGGCAAGCGGCCGCTGATCGAAT
CCGCAAAGAATCCCGGCAACCGCCGGCAGCCGGTGCGTCGTCGATTAGGAAGCCGCCCAAGGGCGACGAG
CAACCAGATTTTTTCGTTCCGATGCTCTATGACGTGGGCACCCGCGATAGTCGCAGCATCATGGACGTGG
CCGTTTTCCGTCTGTCGAAGCGTGACCGACGAGCTGGCGAGGTGATCCGCTACGAGCTTCCAGACGGGCA
CGTAGAGGTTTCCGCAGGGCCGGCCGGCATGGCCAGTGTGTGGGATTACGACCTGGTACTGATGGCGGTT
TCCCATCTAACCGAATCCATGAACCGATACCGGGAAGGGAAGGGAGACAAGCCCGGCCGCGTGTTCCGTC
CACACGTTGCGGACGTACTCAAGTTCTGCCGGCGAGCCGATGGCGGAAAGCAGAAAGACGACCTGGTAGA
AACCTGCATTCGGTTAAACACCACGCACGTTGCCATGCAGCGTACGAAGAAGGCCAAGAACGGCCGCCTG
GTGACGGTATCCGAGGGTGAAGCCTTGATTAGCCGCTACAAGATCGTAAAGAGCGAAACCGGGCGGCCGG
AGTACATCGAGATCGAGCTAGCTGATTGGATGTACCGCGAGATCACAGAAGGCAAGAACCCGGACGTGCT
GACGGTTCACCCCGATTACTTTTTGATCGATCCCGGCATCGGCCGTTTTCTCTACCGCCTGGCACGCCGC
GCCGCAGGCAAGGCAGAAGCCAGATGGTTGTTCAAGACGATCTACGAACGCAGTGGCAGCGCCGGAGAGT
TCAAGAAGTTCTGTTTCACCGTGCGCAAGCTGATCGGGTCAAATGACCTGCCGGAGTACGATTTGAAGGA
GGAGGCGGGGCAGGCTGGCCCGATCCTAGTCATGCGCTACCGCAACCTGATCGAGGGCGAAGCATCCGCC
GGTTCCTAATGTACGGAGCAGATGCTAGGGCAAATTGCCCTAGCAGGGGAAAAAGGTCGAAAAAGCTTCT
TTCCTGTGGATAGCACGTACATTGGGAACCCAAAGCCGTACATTGGGAACCGGAACCCGTACATTGGGAA
CCCAAAGCCGTACATTGGGAACCGGTCACACATGTAAGTGACTGATATAAAAGAGAAAAAAGGCGATTTT
TCCGCCTAAAACTCTTTAAAACTTATTAAAACTCTTAAAACCCGCCTGGCCTGTGCATAACTGTCTGGCC
AGCGCACAGCCGAAGAGCTGCAAAAAGCGCCTACCCTTCGGTCGCTGCGCTCCCTACGCCCCGCCGCTTC
GCGTCGGCCTATCGCGGCCGCTGGCCGCTCAAAAATGGCTGGCCTACGGCCAGGCAATCTACCAGGGCGC
GGACAAGCCGCGCCGTCGCCACTCGACCGCCGGCGCCCACATCAAGGCACCGAGCTCCCATCCCCCCAGG
GGCTGCGCCCCTCGGCCGCGAACGGCCTCACCCCAAAAATGGCAGCGCTGGCCAATTCGTGCGCGGAACC
CCTATTTGTTTATTTTTCTAAATACATTCAAATATGTATCCGCTCATGAGACAATAACCTTGATAAATGC
TTCAATAATATTGAAAAAGGAAGAGTATGGCTAAAATGAGAATATCACCGGAATTGAAAAAACTGATCGA
AAAATACCGCTGCGCAAAAGATACGGAAGGAATGTCTCCTGCTAAGGTATATAAGCTGGTGGGAGAAAAT
GAAAACCTATATTTAAAAATGACGGACAGCCGGTATAAAGGGACCACCTATGATGTGGAACGGGAAAAGG
ACATGATGCTATGGCTGGAAGGAAAGCTGCCTGTTCCAAAGGTCCTGCACTTTGAACGGCATGATGGCTG
GAGCAATCTGCTCATGAGTGAGGCCGATGGCGTCCTTTGCTCGGAAGAGTATGAAGATGAACAAAGCCCT
GAAAAGATTATCGAGCTGTATGCGGAGTGCATCAGGCTCTTTCACTCCATCGACATATCGGATTGTCCCT
ATACGAATAGCTTAGACAGCCGCTTAGCCGAATTGGATTACTTACTGAATAACGATCTGGCCGATGTGGA
TTGCGAAAACTGGGAAGAGGACACTCCATTTAAAGATCCGCGCGAGCTGTATGATTTTTTAAAGACGGAA
AAGCCCGAAGAGGAACTTGTCTTTTCCCACGGCGACCTGGGAGACAGCAACATCTTTGTGAAAGATGGCA
AAGTAAGTGGCTTTATTGATCTTGGGAGAAGCGGCAGGGCGGACAAGTGGTATGACATTGCCTTCTGCGT
CCGGTCGATCAGGGAGGATATCGGGGAAGAACAGTATGTCGAGCTATTTTTTGACTTACTGGGGATCAAG
CCTGATTGGGAGAAAATAAAATATTATATTTTACTGGATGAATTGTTTTAGCTGTCAGACCAAGTTTACT
CATATATACTTTAGATTGATTTAAAACTTCATTTTTAATTTAAAAGGATCTAGGTGAAGATCCTTTTTGA
TAATCTCATGACCAAAATCCCTTAACGTGAGTTTTCGTTCCACTGAGCGTCAGACCCCGTAGAAAAGATC
AAAGGATCTTCTTGAGATCCTTTTTTTCTGCGCGTAATCTGCTGCTTGCAAACAAAAAAACCACCGCTAC
CAGCGGTGGTTTGTTTGCCGGATCAAGAGCTACCAACTCTTTTTCCGAAGGTAACTGGCTTCAGCAGAGC
GCAGATACCAAATACTGTCCTTCTAGTGTAGCCGTAGTTAGGCCACCACTTCAAGAACTCTGTAGCACCG
CCTACATACCTCGCTCTGCTAATCCTGTTACCAGTGGCTGCTGCCAGTGGCGATAAGTCGTGTCTTACCG
GGTTGGACTCAAGACGATAGTTACCGGATAAGGCGCAGCGGTCGGGCTGAACGGGGGGTTCGTGCACACA
GCCCAGCTTGGAGCGAACGACCTACACCGAACTGAGATACCTACAGCGTGAGCTATGAGAAAGCGCCACG
CTTCCCGAAGGGAGAAAGGCGGACAGGTATCCGGTAAGCGGCAGGGTCGGAACAGGAGAGCGCACGAGGG
AGCTTCCAGGGGGAAACGCCTGGTATCTTTATAGTCCTGTCGGGTTTCGCCACCTCTGACTTGAGCGTCG
ATTTTTGTGATGCTCGTCAGGGGGGCGGAGCCTATGGAAAAACGCCAGCAACGCGGCCTTTTTACGGTTC
CTGTGGTTGGCACATACAAATGGACGAACGGATAAACCTTTTCACGCCCTTTTAAATATCCGATTATTCT
AATAAACGCTCTTTTCTCTTAGGTTTACCCGCCAATATATCCTGTCAAACACTGATAGTTTAAACTCCCT
CGGTCACATGTGCATCCTCGTAAGGAGGACGTCGTTGTGGTTGGTGCTTTCCTTACATTCTGAGCCTCTT
TCCTTCTAATCCACTCATCTGCATCTTCTTGTGTCCTTACTAATACCTCATTGGTTCCAAATTCCCTCCC
TTTAAGCACCAGCTCGTTTCTGTTCTTCCACAGCCTCCCAAGTATCCAAGGGACTAAAGCCTCCACATTC
TTCAGATCAGGATATTCTTGTTTAAGATGTTGAACTCTATGGAGGTTTGTATGAACTGATGATCTAGGAC
CGGATAAGTTCCCTTCTTCATAGCGAACTTATTCAAAGAATGTTTTGTGTATCATTCTTGTTACATTGTT
ATTAATGAAAAAATATTATTGGTCATTGGACTGAACACGAGTGTTAAATATGGACCAGGCCCCAAATAAG
ATCCATTGATATATGAATTAAATAACAAGAATAAATCGAGTCACCAAACCACTTGCCTTTTTTAACGAGA
CTTGTTCACCAACTTGATACAAAAGTCATTATCCTATGCAAATCAATAATCATACAAAAATATCCAATAA
CACTAAAAAAATTAAAAGAAATGGATAATTTCACAATATGTTATACGATAAAGAAGTTACTTTTCCAAGA
AATTCACTGATTTTATAAGCCCACTTGCATTAGATAAATGGCAAAAAAAAACAAAAAGGAAAAGAAATAA
AGCACGAAGAATTCTAGAAAATACGAAATACGCTTCAATGCAGTGGGACCCACGGTTCAATTATTGCCAA
TTTTCAGCTCCACCGTATATTTAAAAAATAAAACGATAATGCTAAAAAAATATAAATCGTAACGATCGTT
AAATCTCAACGGCTGGATCTTATGACGACCGTTAAGGAAATTGTGGTTGTCGGACGAAGTCCAGTAATAA
ACGGCGTCAAAGTGGTTGCAGCCGGCACACACGAGTCGTGTTTATCAACTCAAAGCACAAATACTTTTCC
TCAACCTAAAAATAAGGCAATTAGCCAAAAACAACTTTGCGTGTAAACAACGCTCAATACACGTGTCATT
TTATTATTAGCTATTGCTTCACCGCCTTAGCTTTCTCGTGACCTAGTCGTCCTCGTCTTTTCTTCTTCTT
CTTCTATAAAACAATACCCAAAGAGCTCTTCTTCTTCACAATTCAGATTTCAATTTCTCAAAATCTTAAA
AACTTTCTCTCAATTCTCTCTACCGTGATCAAGGTAAATTTCTGTGTTCCTTATTCTCTCAAAATCTTCG
ATTTTGTTTTCGTTCGATCCCAATTTCGTATATGTTCTTTGGTTTAGATTCTGTTAATCTTAGATCGTAG
ACGATTTTCTGGGTTTGATCGTTAGATATCATCTTAATTCTCGATTAGGGTTTCATAGATATCATCCGAT
TTGTTCAAATAATTTGAGTTTTGTCGAATAATTACTCTTCGATTTGTGATTTCTATCTAGATCTGGTGTT
AGTTTCTAGTTTGTGCGATCGAATTTGTCGATTAATCTGAGTTTTTCTGATTAACAGATGCAGATCTTAA
TGGGGTCATCCAAGAATGTTATCAAGGAGTTCATGAGGTTTAAGGTTCGCATGGAAGGAACGGTCAATGG
GCACGAGTTTGAAATAGAAGGCGAAGGAGAGGGGAGGCCATACGAAGGCCACAATACCGTAAAGCTTAAG
GTAACCAAGGGGGGACCTTTGCCATTTGCTTGGGATATTTTGTCACCACAATTTCAGTATGGAAGCAAGG
TATATGTCAAGCACCCTGCCGACATACCAGACTATAAAAAGCTGTCATTTCCTGAAGGATTTAAATGGGA
AAGGGTCATGAACTTTGAAGATGGTGGCGTCGTTACTGTAACCCAGGATTCCAGTTTGCAGGATGGCTGT
TTCATCTACAAGGTCAAGTTCATTGGCGTGAACTTTCCTTCCGATGGACCTGTTATGCAAAAGAAAACAA
TGGGCTGGGAAGCCAGCACTGAGCGTTTGTATCCTCGTGATGGCGTGTTGAAAGGAGAGATTCATAAGGC
TCTGAAGCTGAAAGACGGTGGTCATTACCTAGTTGAATTCAAAAGTATTTACATGGCAAAGAAGCCTGTG
CAGCTACCAGGGTACTACTATGTTGACTCCAAACTGGATATAACAAGCCACAACGAAGATTATACAATCG
TTGAGCAGTATGAAAGAACCGAGGGACGCCACCATCTGTTCCTTTAAGCTTGTCAAGCAGATCGTTCAAA
CATTTGGCAATAAAGTTTCTTAAGATTGAATCCTGTTGCCGGTCTTGCGATGATTATCATATAATTTCTG
TTGAATTACGTTAAGCATGTAATAATTAACATGTAATGCATGACGTTATTTATGAGATGGGTTTTTATGA
TTAGAGTCCCGCAATTATACATTTAATACGCGATAGAAAACAAAATATAGCGCGCAAACTAGGATAAATT
ATCGCGCGCGGTGTCATCTATGTTACTAGATCGACGCTGAGCTCGAATTCTAGTGGAGGGAGAGAGGATT
TTGAGGAAATAATTAATTGAATTACTTGTATTATTGATAAAGTAATTTAGATAAGTTGTTAGTACAACTT
ATTGCAACTATGGATAGACAAAAATCACTTATTTTAAGGGGAGAAGTATATAACAACTTATTATAAAATT
TCTGAGCAGCCGGCCTCCTCCAATCAATCATAGAGAGTGGAGCCCATTCTGGAAAACCAAGGAACCCCCA
ACTTGCACTGGTGCGGTGGCCCAATTCAAAAAAAACGGGGCCCAGCAAAGTAACGCCGTTGTAACGATTT
ATCAATCCAAACTCAAAAGGCGGCGAGATGCGTTTAACTCCGTGAAATTAACAAACCGCCAACAACTTGC
AATTTGCAACTACCGTTTCCAAGAAGAACTCAACCACACAACGTATCCTATCCCAAACCACACGCAACTA
GTGACGCGTCATAAGGACACGTGTCACAATTTGACTGGTTAATAATTTCACCGCTTTTGCTATAAATTAC
CTCCAATCCCCTTAGCTTCTTCACAATTCAGTTCCCAACCCTAACAATTCTTGTTCATATCGCTTCTCTC
TACTTTCAAGGTATGATCCAATTTCTCTCTTCTTTCTCTGTAATCCTTTCGTTGAGTTTTGTTTCCGATC
AATCATAGGTAGTTTTCTTGTTTCGAAGCATGAGATCTAGGAATTTTTTGTGATTTTCCAAAATTGAGAT
CGGTTTGAAATTGAATTTTACAGCTTGAATCTCAGATCTTGTTTTATCAATGTTTTCGATGGCTTGCGAT
GTAGATCTATGATAATTGTGGTTCAGTTTTGTTAGGAATCGATTTCGGTTTAGCAATTGCAGATTAATTA
GGGTTTCCAATTGAATTCTTCAGATCCGTTATGGAATTATGTCAAATAATTTATTCAAATTGGAAATTAT
TGTTAGATCCACTCTTAATCTGTTTGATCCAAGCTTCAATTAGGGTTTTCACTTGTTTCAATTTCTTGTT
ATGGATTCTGATTTATCTGTTGATGTTAGATCCACTCTTAATCTGTTTGATCCAAGCGTTAATTAGGGTT
TTCACTTGTTTCAATTTCGTGTGTTGGATTCTGATTTATCTGTTGTTGATGTGATTACAGAATGGGTTCT
TTCAAGCTGTTGAGTCTTATAGCCATGGTTCTCATGTTACTATTGCCCATGGCTGCCAAAGGGGATTTTT
TTGATGATGTCCTTGAAAAGGTTTGTGAAGAAGTGGAGTGTGGGAAAGGAAACTGTGTGGTGAATTCAAG
TTACCCTTTGAACTTTGTTTGTGAATGCGATTCTGGCTGGAAGCGAACCCAAGATGAAGATGATGATATA
TATGCTACTAGCTTTCTTCCATGTGTCATTCCTCAATGTAGCTTGAATTATGGTTGCCAACCAGCACCTC
CTCCAGTTCCAGAGAAGACTTTACCTCGCAACATTTCAGCTTTTGATCCTTGCTATTGGGCATATTGTGG
AGAAGGACAATGCACCAAGAACAAGACACATACACACAGATGTGAATGCAACCCCAATTATTATAATCTT
CTCAATATCTCTGTCTTCCCTTGTTACAGTGAATGTACTCTTGGATCTGATTGTTCCAGACTTGGAATTA
AAGTTTCAAATTCAACCGGAGATGTTGATAGTCATGCAAGCTCAATCTTTGGAGGAAGGTTCCATTGGAT
CACTGTGTTGTTGATTTCAACGGGTATGGTTATGTGGAGCTAGGCTTCTCTAGCTAGAGTCGATCGACAA
GCTCGAGTTTCTCCATAATAATGTGTGAGTAGTTCCCAGATAAGGGAATTAGGGTTCCTATAGGGTTTCG
CTCATGTGTTGAGCATATAAGAAACCCTTAGTATGTATTTGTATTTGTAAAATACTTCTATCAATAAAAT
TTCTAATTCCTAAAACCAAAATCCAGTACTAAAATCCAGATCGCTAAGCTTGAATTCTTGCGGAGAGCGG
AGAATTAAGGGAGTCACGTTATGACCCCCGCCGATGACGCGGGACAAGCCGTTTTACGTTTGGAACTGAC
AGAACCGCAACGTTGAAGGAGCCACTCAGCCGCGGGTTTCTGGAGTTTAATGAGCTAAGCACATACGTCA
GAAACCATTATTGCGCGTTCAAAAGTCGCCTAAGGTCACTATCAGCTAGCAAATATTTCTTGTCAAAAAT
GCTCCACTGACGTTCCATAAATTCCCCTCGGTATCCAATTAGAGTCTCATATTCACTCTCAAATGATTGA
ACAAGATGGATTGCACGCAGGTTCTCCGGCCGCTTGGGTGGAGAGGCTATTCGGCTATGACTGGGCACAA
CAGACAATCGGCTGCTCTGATGCCGCCGTGTTCCGGCTGTCAGCGCAGGGGCGCCCGGTTCTTTTTGTCA
AGACCGACCTGTCCGGTGCCCTGAATGAACTCCAAGACGAGGCAGCGCGGCTATCGTGGCTGGCCACGAC
GGGCGTTCCTTGCGCAGCTGTGCTCGACGTTGTCACTGAAGCGGGAAGGGACTGGCTGCTATTGGGCGAA
GTGCCGGGGCAGGATCTCCTGTCATCTCACCTTGCTCCTGCCGAGAAAGTATCCATCATGGCTGATGCAA
TGCGGCGGCTGCATACGCTTGATCCGGCTACCTGCCCATTCGACCACCAAGCGAAACATCGCATCGAGCG
AGGACGTACTCGGATGGAAGCCGGTCTTGTCGATCAGGATGATCTGGACGAAGAGCATCAGGGGCTCGCG
CCAGCCGAACTGTTCGCCAGGCTCAAGGCGCGGATGCCCGACGGCGAGGATCTCGTCGTGACCCAGGGCG
ATGCCTGCTTGCCGAATATCATGGTGGAAAATGGCCGCTTTTCTGGATTCATCGACTGTGGCCGGCTGGG
TGTGGCGGACCGCTATCAGGACATAGCGTTGGCTACCCGTGATATTGCTGAAGAGCTTGGCGGCGAATGG
GCTGACCGCTTCCTCGTGCTTTACGGTATCGCCGCTCCCGATTCGCAGCGCATCGCCTTCTATCGCCTTC
TTGACGAGTTCTTCTGAGCTTGTCAAGCAGATCGTTCAAACATTTGGCAATAAAGTTTCTTAAGATTGAA
TCCTGTTGCCGGTCTTGCGATGATTATCATATAATTTCTGTTGAATTACGTTAAGCATGTAATAATTAAC
ATGTAATGCATGACGTTATTTATGAGATGGGTTTTTATGATTAGAGTCCCGCAATTATACATTTAATACG
CGATAGAAAACAAAATATAGCGCGCAAACTAGGATAAATTATCGCGCGCGGTGTCATCTATGTTACTAGA
TCGACGCTGGATCCGAATTCGGCAGGGCCCACTGCATCCACCCCAGTACATTAAAAACGTCCGCAATGTG
TTATTAAGTTGTCTAAGCGTCAATTTGTTTACACCACAATATATCCTGCCACCAGCCAGCCAACAGCTCC
CCGACCGGCAGCTCGGCACAAAATCACCACTCGATACAGGCAGCCCATCAGCCGTGCGGCTGCATGAAAT
CCTGGCCGGTTTGTCTGATGCCAAGCTGGCGGCCTGGCCGGCCAGCTTGGCCGCTGAAGAAACCGAGCGC
CGCCGTCTAAAAAGGTGATGTGTATTTGAGTAAAACAGCTTGCGTCATGCGGTCGCTGCGTATATGATGC
GATGAGTAAATAAACAAATACGCAAGGGGAACGCATGAAGGTTATCGCTGTACTTAACCAGAAAGGCGGG
TCAGGCAAGACGACCATCGCAACCCATCTAGCCCGCGCCCTGCAACTCGCCGGGGCCGATGTTCTGTTAG
TCGATTCCGATCCCCAGGGCAGTGCCCGCGATTGGGCGGCCGTGCGGGAAGATCAACCGCTAACCGTTGT
CGGCATCGACCGCCCGACGATTGACCGCGACGTGAAGGCCATCGGCCGGCGCGACTTCGTAGTGATCGAC
GGAGCGCCCCAGGCGGCGGACTTGGCTGTGTCCGCGATCAAGGCAGCCGACTTCGTGCTGATTCCGGTGC
AGCCAAGCCCTTACGACATATGGGCCACCGCCGACCTGGTGGAGCTGGTTAAGCAGCGCATTGAGGTCAC
GGATGGAAGGCTACAAGCGGCCTTTGTCGTGTCGCGGGCGATCAAAGGCACGCGCATCGGCGGTGAGGTT
GCCGAGGCGCTGGCCGGGTACGAGCTGCCCATTCTTGAGTCCCGTATCACGCAGCGCGTGAGCTACCCAG
GCACTGCCGCCGCCGGCACAACCGTTCTTGAATCAGAACCCGAGGGCGACGCTGCCCGCGAGGTCCAGGC
GCTGGCCGCTGAAATTAAATCAAAACTCATTTGAGTTAATGAGGTAAAGAGAAAATGAGCAAAAGCACAA
ACACGCTAAGTGCCGGCCGTCCGAGCGCACGCAGCAGCAAGGCTGCAACGTTGGCCAGCCTGGCAGACAC
GCCAGCCATGAAGCGGGTCAACTTTCAGTTGCCGGCGGAGGATCACACCAAGCTGAAGATGTACGCGGTA
CGCCAAGGCAAGACCATTACCGAGCTGCTATCTGAATACATCGCGCAGCTACCAGAGTAAATGAGCAAAT
GAATAAATGAGTAGATGAATTTTAGCGGCTAAAGGAGGCGGCATGGAAAATCAAGAA
